>Addgene plasmid #104308 | LifeAct-mGarnet2 | addgene full sequence | sequence record 225631 | Addgene NGS Result
GACATTGATTATTGACTAGTTATTAATAGTAATCAATTACGGGGTCATTAGTTCATAGCCCATATATGGA
GTTCCGCGTTACATAACTTACGGTAAATGGCCCGCCTGGCTGACCGCCCAACGACCCCCGCCCATTGACG
TCAATAATGACGTATGTTCCCATAGTAACGCCAATAGGGACTTTCCATTGACGTCAATGGGTGGAGTATT
TACGGTAAACTGCCCACTTGGCAGTACATCAAGTGTATCATATGCCAAGTACGCCCCCTATTGACGTCAA
TGACGGTAAATGGCCCGCCTGGCATTATGCCCAGTACATGACCTTATGGGACTTTCCTACTTGGCAGTAC
ATCTACGTATTAGTCATCGCTATTACCATGGTGATGCGGTTTTGGCAGTACATCAATGGGCGTGGATAGC
GGTTTGACTCACGGGGATTTCCAAGTCTCCACCCCATTGACGTCAATGGGAGTTTGTTTTGGCACCAAAA
TCAACGGGACTTTCCAAAATGTCGTAACAACTCCGCCCCATTGACGCAAATGGGCGGTAGGCGTGTACGG
TGGGAGGTCTATATAAGCAGAGCTCTCTGGCTAACTAGAGAACCCACTGCTTACTGGCTTATCGAAATTA
ATACGACTCACTATAGGGAGACCCAAGCTTGGTACCATGGGAGTAGCAGATCTAATCAAGAAATTCGAGA
GCATAAGCAAAGAGGAGCTCGAGATGAACAGCCTGATCAAAGAAAACATGCGGATGAAGGTGGTGCTGGA
AGGCAGCGTGAACGGCCACCAGTTCAAGTGCACCGGCGAGGGCGAGGGCAACCCCTACATGGGCACCCAG
ACCATGCGGATCAAAGTGATCGAGGGCGGACCTCTGCCCTTCGCCTTCGACATCCTGGCCACATCCTTCA
TGTACGGCAGCAAGACCTTCATCAAGTACCCCAAGGGCATCCCCGATTTCTTCAAGCAGAGCTTCCCCGA
GGGCTTCACCTGGGAGAGAGTGACCAGATACGAGGACGGCGGCGTGATCACCGTGATGCAGGACACCAGC
CTGGAAGATGGCTGCCTGGTGTACCATGCCCAGCTCAGGGGCGTGAATTTTCCCAGCAACGGCGCCGTGA
TGCAGAAGAAAACCAAGGGCTGGGAGCCCAACACCGAGATGATGTACCCCGCTGACGGCGGACTGAGAGG
CTACAACCACATGGCCCTGAAGGTGGACGGCGGAGGGCACCTGCACTGCAGCCTGGTGACCACCTACCGG
TCCAAGAAAACCGTGGGCAACATCAAGATGCCCGGCATCCACGCCGTGGACCGGCGGCTGGAAAGGCTGG
AAGAGTCCGACAACGAGATGTTCGTGGTGCAGCGGGAGCACGCCGTGGCCAAGTTCGCCGGCCTGGGCGG
AGGGTGAAAATCTAGAGGGCCCTATTCTATAGTGTCACCTAAATGCTAGAGCTCGCTGATCAGCCTCGAC
TGTGCCTTCTAGTTGCCAGCCATCTGTTGTTTGCCCCTCCCCCGTGCCTTCCTTGACCCTGGAAGGTGCC
ACTCCCACTGTCCTTTCCTAATAAAATGAGGAAATTGCATCGCATTGTCTGAGTAGGTGTCATTCTATTC
TGGGGGGTGGGGTGGGGCAGGACAGCAAGGGGGAGGATTGGGAAGACAATAGCAGGCATGCTGGGGATGC
GGTGGGCTCTATGGCTTCTGAGGCGGAAAGAACCAGCTGGGGCTCTAGGGGGTATCCCC
[124 nt withheld, positions 1740-1863]
C
[91 nt withheld, positions 1865-1955]
A
[49 nt withheld, positions 1957-2005]
CCTTTGACGTTGGAGTCCACGTTCTTT
[37 nt withheld, positions 2033-2069]
ACCCTATCTCGGTCTATTCTTTTGATTTATAAGGGATTTTGCCGATTTCGGCCTATTGGTTAAAAAATGA
GCTGATTTAACAAAAATTTAACGCGAATTAATTCTGTGGAATGTGTGTCAGTTAGGGTGTGGAAAGTCCC
CAGGCTCCCCAGCAGGCAGAAGTATGCAAAGCATGCATCTCAATTAGTCAGCAACCAGGTGTGGAAAGTC
CCCAGGCTCCCCAGCAGGCAGAAGTATGCAAAGCATGCATCTCAATTAGTCAGCAACCATAGTCCCGCCC
CTAACTCCGCCCATCCCGCCCCTAACTCCGCCCAGTTCCGCCCATTCTCCGCCCCATGGCTGACTAATTT
TTTTTATTTATGCAGAGGCCGAGGCCGCCTCTGCCTCTGAGCTATTCCAGAAGTAGTGAGGAGGCTTTTT
TGGAGGCCTAGGCTTTTGCAAAAAGCTCCCGGGAGCTTGTATATCCATTTTCGGATCTGATCAAGAGACA
GGATGAGGATCGTTTCGCATGATTGAACAAGATGGATTGCACGCAGGTTCTCCGGCCGCTTGGGTGGAGA
GGCTATTCGGCTATGACTGGGCACAACAGACAATCGGCTGCTCTGATGCCGCCGTGTTCCGGCTGTCAGC
GCAGGGGCGCCCGGTTCTTTTTGTCAAGACCGACCTGTCCGGTGCCCTGAATGAACTGCAGGACGAGGCA
GCGCGGCTATCGTGGCTGGCCACGACGGGCGTTCCTTGCGCAGCTGTGCTCGACGTTGTCACTGAAGCGG
GAAGGGACTGGCTGCTATTGGGCGAAGTGCCGGGGCAGGATCTCCTGTCATCTCACCTTGCTCCTGCCGA
GAAAGTATCCATCATGGCTGATGCAATGCGGCGGCTGCATACGCTTGATCCGGCTACCTGCCCATTCGAC
CACCAAGCGAAACATCGCATCGAGCGAGCACGTACTCGGATGGAAGCCGGTCTTGTCGATCAGGATGATC
TGGACGAAGAGCATCAGGGGCTCGCGCCAGCCGAACTGTTCGCCAGGCTCAAGGCGCGCATGCCCGACGG
CGAGGATCTCGTCGTGACCCATGGCGATGCCTGCTTGCCGAATATCATGGTGGAAAATGGCCGCTTTTCT
GGATTCATCGACTGTGGCCGGCTGGGTGTGGCGGACCGCTATCAGGACATAGCGTTGGCTACCCGTGATA
TTGCTGAAGAGCTTGGCGGCGAATGGGCTGACCGCTTCCTCGTGCTTTACGGTATCGCCGCTCCCGATTC
GCAGCGCATCGCCTTCTATCGCCTTCTTGACGAGTTCTTCTGAGCGGGACTCTGGGGTTCGAAATGACCG
ACCAAGCGACGCCCAACCTGCCATCACGAGATTTCGATTCCACCGCCGCCTTCTATGAAAGGTTGGGCTT
CGGAATCGTTTTCCGGGACGCCGGCTGGATGATCCTCCAGCGCGGGGATCTCATGCTGGAGTTCTTCGCC
CACCCCAACTTGTTTATTGCAGCTTATAATGGTTACAAATAAAGCAATAGCATCACAAATTTCACAAATA
AAGCATTTTTTTCACTGCATTCTAGTTGTGGTTTGTCCAAACTCATCAATGTATCTTATCATGTCTGTAT
ACCGTCGACCTCTAGCTAGAGCTTGGCGTAATCATGGTCATAGCTGTTTCCTGTGTGAAATTGTTATCCG
CTCACAATTCCACACAACATACGAGCCGGAAGCATAAAGTGTAAAGCCTGGGGTGCCTAATGAGTGAGCT
AACTCACATTAATTGCGTTGCGCTCACTGCCCGCTTTCCAGTCGGGAAACCTGTCGTGCCAGCTGCATTA
ATGAATCGGCCAACGCGCGGGGAGAGGCGGTTTGCGTATTGGGCGCTCTTCCGCTTCCTCGCTCACTGAC
TCGCTGCGCTCGGTCGTTCGGCTGCGGCGAGCGGTATCAGCTCACTCAAAGGCGGTAATACGGTTATCCA
CAGAATCAGGGGATAACGCAGGAAAGAACATGTGAGCAAAAGGCCAGCAAAAGGCCAGGAACCGTAAAAA
GGCCGCGTTGCTGGCGTTTTTCCATAGGCTCCGCCCCCCTGACGAGCATCACAAAAATCGACGCTCAAGT
CAGAGGTGGCGAAACCCGACAGGACTATAAAGATACCAGGCGTTTCCCCCTGGAAGCTCCCTCGTGCGCT
CTCCTGTTCCGACCCTGCCGCTTACCGGATACCTGTCCGCCTTTCTCCCTTCGGGAAGCGTGGCGCTTTC
TCATAGCTCACGCTGTAGGTATCTCAGTTCGGTGTAGGTCGTTCGCTCCAAGCTGGGCTGTGTGCACGAA
CCCCCCGTTCAGCCCGACCGCTGCGCCTTATCCGGTAACTATCGTCTTGAGTCCAACCCGGTAAGACACG
ACTTATCGCCACTGGCAGCAGCCACTGGTAACAGGATTAGCAGAGCGAGGTATGTAGGCGGTGCTACAGA
GTTCTTGAAGTGGTGGCCTAACTACGGCTACACTAGAAGAACAGTATTTGGTATCTGCGCTCTGCTGAAG
CCAGTTACCTTCGGAAAAAGAGTTGGTAGCTCTTGATCCGGCAAACAAACCACCGCTGGTAGCGGTGGTT
TTTTTGTTTGCAAGCAGCAGATTACGCGCAGAAAAAAAGGATCTCAAGAAGATCCTTTGATCTTTTCTAC
GGGGTCTGACGCTCAGTGGAACGAAAACTCACGTTAAGGGATTTTGGTCATGAGATTATCAAAAAGGATC
TTCACCTAGATCCTTTTAAATTAAAAATGAAGTTTTAAATCAATCTAAAGTATATATGAGTAAACTTGGT
CTGACAGTTACCAATGCTTAATCAGTGAGGCACCTATCTCAGCGATCTGTCTATTTCGTTCATCCATAGT
TGCCTGACTCCCCGTCGTGTAGATAACTACGATACGGGAGGGCTTACCATCTGGCCCCAGTGCTGCAATG
ATACCGCGAGACCCACGCTCACCGGCTCCAGATTTATCAGCAATAAACCAGCCAGCCGGAAGGGCCGAGC
GCAGAAGTGGTCCTGCAACTTTATCCGCCTCCATCCAGTCTATTAATTGTTGCCGGGAAGCTAGAGTAAG
TAGTTCGCCAGTTAATAGTTTGCGCAACGTTGTTGCCATTGCTACAGGCATCGTGGTGTCACGCTCGTCG
TTTGGTATGGCTTCATTCAGCTCCGGTTCCCAACGATCAAGGCGAGTTACATGATCCCCCATGTTGTGCA
AAAAAGCGGTTAGCTCCTTCGGTCCTCCGATCGTTGTCAGAAGTAAGTTGGCCGCAGTGTTATCACTCAT
GGTTATGGCAGCACTGCATAATTCTCTTACTGTCATGCCATCCGTAAGATGCTTTTCTGTGACTGGTGAG
TACTCAACCAAGTCATTCTGAGAATAGTGTATGCGGCGACCGAGTTGCTCTTGCCCGGCGTCAATACGGG
ATAATACCGCGCCACATAGCAGAACTTTAAAAGTGCTCATCATTGGAAAACGTTCTTCGGGGCGAAAACT
CTCAAGGATCTTACCGCTGTTGAGATCCAGTTCGATGTAACCCACTCGTGCACCCAACTGATCTTCAGCA
TCTTTTACTTTCACCAGCGTTTCTGGGTGAGCAAAAACAGGAAGGCAAAATGCCGCAAAAAAGGGAATAA
GGGCGACACGGAAATGTTGAATACTCATACTCTTCCTTTTTCAATATTATTGAAGCATTTATCAGGGTTA
TTGTCTCATGAGCGGATACATATTTGAATGTATTTAGAAAAATAAACAAATAGGGGTTCCGCGCACATTT
CCCCGAAAAGTGCCACCTGACGTCGACGGATCGGGAGATCTCCCGATCCCCTATGGTGCACTCTCAGTAC
AATCTGCTCTGATGCCGCATAGTTAAGCCAGTATCTGCTCCCTGCTTGTGTGTTGGAGGTCGCTGAGTAG
TGCGCGAGCAAAATTTAAGCTACAACAAGGCAAGGCTTGACCGACAATTGCATGAAGAATCTGCTTAGGG
TTAGGCGTTTTGCGCTGCTTCGCGATGTACGGGCCAGATATACGCGTT
Features (pLannotate 1.2.2; 21 found; start..end, strand, type, name):
      1..380     +  enhancer       CMV enhancer: human cytomegalovirus immediate early enhancer
    381..584     +  promoter       CMV promoter: human cytomegalovirus (CMV) immediate early promoter
    580..613     +  LTR            5' LTR (truncated) (fragment): truncated 5' long terminal repeat (LTR) from HIV-1
    629..647     +  promoter       T7 promoter: promoter for bacteriophage T7 RNA polymerase
    724..1404    +  CDS            mGarnet2: mGarnet2 is a basic (constitutively fluorescent) red fluorescent protein published in 2017, derived from Entacmaea quadricolor. It has high acid sensitivity.
   1426..1444    -  promoter       SP6 promoter: promoter for bacteriophage SP6 RNA polymerase
   1470..1694    +  polyA_signal   bGH poly(A) signal: bovine growth hormone polyadenylation signal
   1698..1719    +  promoter       SV40 promoter (fragment): SV40 enhancer and early promoter
   1740..2168    +  rep_origin     f1 ori (sequence partly withheld): f1 bacteriophage origin of replication; arrow indicates direction of (+) strand synthesis
   2182..2511    +  promoter       SV40 promoter: SV40 enhancer and early promoter
   2578..3369    +  CDS            neo: KKA2_KLEPN - Also known as kan, nptII. Experimental evidence at protein level: Swiss-Prot protein existence level 1. Resistance to kanamycin, neomycin, paromomycin, ribostamycin, butirosin and gentamicin B. From Klebsiella pneumoniae.
   3393..3551    +  CDS            ble (fragment): BLE_KLEPN - Experimental evidence at protein level: Swiss-Prot protein existence level 1. Binding protein with a strong affinity to the bleomycin family of antibiotics. Binds to CL990; an antimitotic-antibiotic compound. From Klebsiella pneumoniae.
   3546..3667    +  polyA_signal   SV40 poly(A) signal: SV40 polyadenylation signal
   3740..3756    -  protein_bind   lac operator: The lac repressor binds to the lac operator to inhibit transcription in E. coli. This inhibition can be relieved by adding lactose or isopropyl-β-D-thiogalactopyranoside (IPTG). lac repressor encoded by lacI
   3764..3794    -  promoter       lac promoter: promoter for the E. coli lac operon
   3809..3830    -  protein_bind   CAP binding site: CAP binding activates transcription in the presence of cAMP. E. coli catabolite activator protein
   3843..3935    -  CDS            lacI (fragment): lac repressor; lacI; The lac repressor binds to the lac operator to inhibit transcription in E. coli. This inhibition can be relieved by adding lactose or isopropyl-β-D-thiogalactopyranoside (IPTG).
   4118..4706    -  rep_origin     ori: high-copy-number ColE1/pMB1/pBR322/pUC origin of replication
   4877..5737    -  CDS            AmpR: β-lactamase; bla; confers resistance to ampicillin, carbenicillin, and related antibiotics
   5738..5842    -  promoter       AmpR promoter: bla
   5901..5953    -  misc_feature   bom (fragment): basis of mobility region from pBR322
