[The description below was written by a language model from this plasmid's Addgene catalogue record and pLannotate feature annotations shown in this document.]
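Description:
LifeAct-mGarnet2 is a mammalian expression plasmid built on the pcDNA3.1 backbone. It encodes a fusion of the short F-actin-binding peptide LifeAct with mGarnet2, a far-red emitting, constitutively fluorescent protein derived from Entacmaea quadricolor. The roughly 740 bp insert was placed between the HindIII and XbaI sites, both of which are retained. The feature table annotates only the mGarnet2 coding sequence. The LifeAct portion is not separately called, but the unannotated stretch just upstream of mGarnet2, together with the fusion's name, suggests it sits at the N-terminus.

Transcription in mammalian cells is driven by the human cytomegalovirus immediate early enhancer and promoter and terminated by the bovine growth hormone polyadenylation signal. T7 and SP6 phage promoters flank the cloning region, as is usual for this backbone. The small "HIV-1 LTR" and "SV40 promoter" fragments, like the partial ble, lacI and bom matches, appear to be short annotation hits rather than functional elements.

In E. coli the plasmid replicates at high copy from a ColE1/pUC-type origin and is selected with ampicillin through the β-lactamase gene. An f1 origin is also present, which permits single-stranded DNA production. A separate SV40 early promoter drives a neomycin phosphotransferase gene followed by the SV40 poly(A) signal, which would allow G418 selection of stably transfected mammalian cells.

The construct is intended for labelling filamentous actin in living cells. The associated publication presents mGarnet2 as a marker for fluorescence microscopy and STED nanoscopy.
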