Addgene plasmid #104308: LifeAct-mGarnet2
Purpose: codes for a fusion of fluorescent protein mGarnet2 and lifeact that targets F-actin in live cells
Depositing lab: Ulrich Nienhaus. Depositing organization: Karlsruhe Institute of Technology. Publication: A far-red emitting fluorescent marker protein, mGarnet2, for microscopy and STED nanoscopy. Matela G, Gao P, Guigas G, Eckert AF, Nienhaus K, Nienhaus GU. Chem Commun (Camb). 2017 Jan 10;53(5):979-982. doi: 10.1039/c6cc09081h. PubMed 28044150.
Backbone
  Vector backbone: pcDNA3.1
  Backbone manufacturer: Invitrogen/ life technologies
  Backbone size w/o insert (bp): 5428
  Vector type: Mammalian Expression
Growth in bacteria
  Bacterial resistance: Ampicillin, 100 μg/mL
  Growth temperature: 37°C
  Growth strain: DH5alpha
  Copy number: High Copy
Gene/Insert
  Gene/Insert name: LifeAct-mGarnet2
  Insert size (bp): 741
  Promoter: CMV
  Cloning method: Restriction Enzyme; 5′ cloning site HindIII (not destroyed); 3′ cloning site XbaI (not destroyed)
  Sequencing primers: 5′ GGC TAA CTA GAG AAC CCA CTG; 3′ GGC AAC TAG AAG GCA CAG TC
Terms and licenses: Academic/Nonprofit Terms; Industry Terms: Not Available to Industry
How to cite: LifeAct-mGarnet2 was a gift from Ulrich Nienhaus (Addgene plasmid # 104308 ; http://n2t.net/addgene:104308 ; RRID:Addgene_104308)
