>Addgene plasmid #104308 | LifeAct-mGarnet2 | depositor partial sequence | sequence record 197472 | lifeact including linker
ATGGGAGTAGCAGATCTAATCAAGAAATTCGAGAGCATAAGCAAAGAGGAGCTCGAG
