>Addgene plasmid #104308 | LifeAct-mGarnet2 | depositor partial sequence | sequence record 197473 | mGarnet2
ATGAACAGCCTGATCAAAGAAAACATGCGGATGAAGGTGGTGCTGGAAGGCAGCGTGAACGGCCACCAGT
TCAAGTGCACCGGCGAGGGCGAGGGCAACCCCTACATGGGCACCCAGACCATGCGGATCAAAGTGATCGA
GGGCGGACCTCTGCCCTTCGCCTTCGACATCCTGGCCACATCCTTCATGTACGGCAGCAAGACCTTCATC
AAGTACCCCAAGGGCATCCCCGATTTCTTCAAGCAGAGCTTCCCCGAGGGCTTCACCTGGGAGAGAGTGA
CCAGATACGAGGACGGCGGCGTGATCACCGTGATGCAGGACACCAGCCTGGAAGATGGCTGCCTGGTGTA
CCATGCCCAGCTCAGGGGCGTGAATTTTCCCAGCAACGGCGCCGTGATGCAGAAGAAAACCAAGGGCTGG
GAGCCCAACACCGAGATGATGTACCCCGCTGACGGCGGACTGAGAGGCTACAACCACATGGCCCTGAAGG
TGGACGGCGGAGGGCACCTGCACTGCAGCCTGGTGACCACCTACCGGTCCAAGAAAACCGTGGGCAACAT
CAAGATGCCCGGCATCCACGCCGTGGACCGGCGGCTGGAAAGGCTGGAAGAGTCCGACAACGAGATGTTC
GTGGTGCAGCGGGAGCACGCCGTGGCCAAGTTCGCCGGCCTGGGCGGAGGGTGA
